Addgene plasmid #141856: TFORF1636
Purpose: Lentiviral vector for overexpressing transcription factor ORFs with unique 24-bp barcodes. Barcodes facilitate identification of transcription factors in pooled screens.
Depositing lab: Feng Zhang. Depositing organization: Broad Institute. Publication: A transcription factor atlas of directed differentiation. Joung J, Ma S, Tay T, Geiger-Schuller KR, Kirchgatterer PC, Verdine VK, Guo B, Arias-Garcia MA, Allen WE, Singh A, Kuksenko O, Abudayyeh OO, Gootenberg JS, Fu Z, Macrae RK, Buenrostro JD, Regev A, Zhang F. Cell. 2023 Jan 5;186(1):209-229.e26. doi: 10.1016/j.cell.2022.11.026. PubMed 36608654.
Backbone
  Vector backbone: pLX_TRC317
  Backbone manufacturer: Broad Institute Genetic Perturbation Platform
  Backbone size w/o insert (bp): 8264
  Vector type: Mammalian Expression, Lentiviral
  Selectable markers: Puromycin
Growth in bacteria
  Bacterial resistance: Ampicillin, 100 μg/mL
  Growth temperature: 37°C
  Growth strain: NEB Stable
  Copy number: High Copy
Gene/Insert
  Gene/Insert name: HOXC13
  Species: H. sapiens (human)
  Insert size (bp): 1094
  Entrez Gene: HOXC13 (a.k.a. ECTD9, HOX3, HOX3G)
  Promoter: EF1a
  Cloning method: Unknown
  Sequencing primers: 5′ GGGTGGAGACTGAAGTTAGGCCAG; 3′ CACATAGCGTAAAAGGAGCAACATAG
Terms and licenses: Academic/Nonprofit Terms; Industry Terms: Not Available to Industry
Depositor comments: NM_017410,ENST00000243056 . The transcription factor ORF portion of this plasmid was synthesized by Genewiz. Please test multiple small colonies in case of plasmid recombination. To make this collection available in a timely manner, a portion of this collection was not fully sequenced by Addgene. If an Addgene verified full plasmid sequence is not available, please contact us prior to placing an order to request the full sequence.
How to cite: TFORF1636 was a gift from Feng Zhang (Addgene plasmid # 141856 ; http://n2t.net/addgene:141856 ; RRID:Addgene_141856)
