[The description below was written by a language model from this plasmid's Addgene catalogue record and pLannotate feature annotations shown in this document.]
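Description:
TFORF1636 is a third-generation-style, self-inactivating lentiviral expression plasmid built on the pLX_TRC317 backbone, carrying the human homeobox transcription factor HOXC13 as its open reading frame. It is one member of a large barcoded collection of transcription factor ORF vectors. In bacteria it is maintained through a high-copy ColE1/pUC-type origin with ampicillin selection from the β-lactamase gene. An f1 origin and remnants of a lac/lacZα cloning region flanked by T7 and T3 promoters are also present in the backbone. The depositor notes that the plasmid can recombine, as is common for LTR-containing vectors.

The viral genome is transcribed in packaging cells from an RSV promoter fused to a truncated HIV-1 5' LTR. This is followed by the Ψ packaging signal with a partial gag sequence, the Rev response element for Rev-dependent nuclear export, and a cPPT/CTS element that aids nuclear import of the reverse-transcribed genome. Two expression units lie between the LTRs. An SV40 early promoter drives the puromycin N-acetyltransferase gene for selecting transduced mammalian cells, and the strong constitutive EF-1α promoter drives the HOXC13 coding sequence. Downstream, a WPRE enhances transcript stability and expression, and the ΔU3 3' LTR renders the integrated provirus self-inactivating, with an SV40 polyadenylation signal beyond it. According to the record, each vector in the collection carries a unique 24-bp barcode, although it is not annotated in the feature table. A short U6-like fragment is annotated between the ORF and the WPRE, but the record does not explain its role.

The construct is intended for stable HOXC13 overexpression, with the barcode identifying the factor in pooled overexpression screens such as directed-differentiation studies.
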