Features (pLannotate 1.2.2; 31 found; start..end, strand, type, name):
      1..227     +  promoter       RSV promoter: Rous sarcoma virus enhancer/promoter
    228..408     +  LTR            5' LTR (truncated): truncated 5' long terminal repeat (LTR) from HIV-1
    455..580     +  misc_feature   HIV-1 Ψ: packaging signal of human immunodeficiency virus type 1
    564..927     +  CDS            HIV-1 gag (fragment): gag protein from human immunodeficiency virus 1; gag
   1073..1306    +  misc_feature   RRE: The Rev response element (RRE) of HIV-1 allows for Rev-dependent mRNA export from the nucleus to the cytoplasm.
   1683..1709    +  CDS            Rev (fragment): human immunodeficiency virus 1 (HIV-1) Rev protein; rev; enhances nuclear export of unspliced and incompletely spliced viral mRNAs
   1716..1739    +  promoter       SV40 promoter (fragment): SV40 early promoter
   1740..1811    +  promoter       SV40 promoter (fragment): SV40 enhancer and early promoter
   1835..1970    +  rep_origin     SV40 ori: SV40 origin of replication
   2016..2612    +  CDS            PuroR (fragment): puromycin N-acetyltransferase; pac from Streptomyces; confers resistance to puromycin
   2661..2778    +  misc_feature   cPPT/CTS: central polypurine tract and central termination sequence of HIV-1
   2843..2909    +  CDS            small t antigen (fragment): SV40 (simian virus 40) small t antigen
   2916..4094    +  promoter       EF-1α promoter: strong constitutive promoter for human elongation factor EF-1α
   4111..5100    +  CDS            HOXC13: HXC13_HUMAN - Also known as HOX3G. Experimental evidence at protein level: Swiss-Prot protein existence level 1. Transcription factor which plays a role in hair follicle differentiation. Regulates FOXQ1 expression and that of other hair- specific genes (By similarity). From Homo sapiens (Human).
   5116..5169    +  promoter       U6 promoter (fragment): RNA polymerase III promoter for human U6 snRNA
   5211..5799    +  misc_feature   WPRE: woodchuck hepatitis virus posttranscriptional regulatory element
   5850..5869    +  misc_feature   cPPT/CTS (fragment): central polypurine tract and central termination sequence of HIV-1
   5871..6104    +  LTR            3' LTR (ΔU3): self-inactivating 3' long terminal repeat (LTR) from HIV-1
   6182..6303    +  polyA_signal   SV40 poly(A) signal: SV40 polyadenylation signal
   6343..6478    +  rep_origin     SV40 ori: SV40 origin of replication
   6499..6517    -  promoter       T7 promoter: promoter for bacteriophage T7 RNA polymerase
   6525..6680    +  CDS            lacZα (fragment): LacZα fragment of β-galactosidase; lacZ fragment
   6685..7113    +  rep_origin     f1 ori (sequence partly withheld): f1 bacteriophage origin of replication; arrow indicates direction of (+) strand synthesis
   7166..7270    +  promoter       AmpR promoter: bla
   7271..8131    +  CDS            AmpR: β-lactamase; bla; confers resistance to ampicillin, carbenicillin, and related antibiotics
   8302..8890    +  rep_origin     ori: high-copy-number ColE1/pMB1/pBR322/pUC origin of replication
   9073..9165    +  CDS            lacI (fragment): lac repressor; lacI; The lac repressor binds to the lac operator to inhibit transcription in E. coli. This inhibition can be relieved by adding lactose or isopropyl-β-D-thiogalactopyranoside (IPTG).
   9178..9199    +  protein_bind   CAP binding site: CAP binding activates transcription in the presence of cAMP. E. coli catabolite activator protein
   9214..9244    +  promoter       lac promoter: promoter for the E. coli lac operon
   9252..9268    +  protein_bind   lac operator: The lac repressor binds to the lac operator to inhibit transcription in E. coli. This inhibition can be relieved by adding lactose or isopropyl-β-D-thiogalactopyranoside (IPTG). lac repressor encoded by lacI
   9313..9331    +  promoter       T3 promoter: promoter for bacteriophage T3 RNA polymerase
>Addgene plasmid #141856 | TFORF1636 | addgene full sequence | sequence record 389795 | Addgene NGS Result
TGTAGTCTTATGCAATACTCTTGTAGTCTTGCAACATGGTAACGATGAGTTAGCAACATGCCTTACAAGG
AGAGAAAAAGCACCGTGCATGCCGATTGGTGGAAGTAAGGTGGTACGATCGTGCCTTATTAGGAAGGCAA
CAGACGGGTCTGACATGGATTGGACGAACCACTGAATTGCCGCATTGCAGAGATATTGTATTTAAGTGCC
TAGCTCGATACATAAACGGGTCTCTCTGGTTAGACCAGATCTGAGCCTGGGAGCTCTCTGGCTAACTAGG
GAACCCACTGCTTAAGCCTCAATAAAGCTTGCCTTGAGTGCTTCAAGTAGTGTGTGCCCGTCTGTTGTGT
GACTCTGGTAACTAGAGATCCCTCAGACCCTTTTAGTCAGTGTGGAAAATCTCTAGCAGTGGCGCCCGAA
CAGGGACTTGAAAGCGAAAGGGAAACCAGAGGAGCTCTCTCGACGCAGGACTCGGCTTGCTGAAGCGCGC
ACGGCAAGAGGCGAGGGGCGGCGACTGGTGAGTACGCCAAAAATTTTGACTAGCGGAGGCTAGAAGGAGA
GAGATGGGTGCGAGAGCGTCAGTATTAAGCGGGGGAGAATTAGATCGCGATGGGAAAAAATTCGGTTAAG
GCCAGGGGGAAAGAAAAAATATAAATTAAAACATATAGTATGGGCAAGCAGGGAGCTAGAACGATTCGCA
GTTAATCCTGGCCTGTTAGAAACATCAGAAGGCTGTAGACAAATACTGGGACAGCTACAACCATCCCTTC
AGACAGGATCAGAAGAACTTAGATCATTATATAATACAGTAGCAACCCTCTATTGTGTGCATCAAAGGAT
AGAGATAAAAGACACCAAGGAAGCTTTAGACAAGATAGAGGAAGAGCAAAACAAAAGTAAGACCACCGCA
CAGCAAGCGGCCGCTGATCTTCAGACCTGGAGGAGGAGATATGAGGGACAATTGGAGAAGTGAATTATAT
AAATATAAAGTAGTAAAAATTGAACCATTAGGAGTAGCACCCACCAAGGCAAAGAGAAGAGTGGTGCAGA
GAGAAAAAAGAGCAGTGGGAATAGGAGCTTTGTTCCTTGGGTTCTTGGGAGCAGCAGGAAGCACTATGGG
CGCAGCGTCAATGACGCTGACGGTACAGGCCAGACAATTATTGTCTGGTATAGTGCAGCAGCAGAACAAT
TTGCTGAGGGCTATTGAGGCGCAACAGCATCTGTTGCAACTCACAGTCTGGGGCATCAAGCAGCTCCAGG
CAAGAATCCTGGCTGTGGAAAGATACCTAAAGGATCAACAGCTCCTGGGGATTTGGGGTTGCTCTGGAAA
ACTCATTTGCACCACTGCTGTGCCTTGGAATGCTAGTTGGAGTAATAAATCTCTGGAACAGATTTGGAAT
CACACGACCTGGATGGAGTGGGACAGAGAAATTAACAATTACACAAGCTTAATACACTCCTTAATTGAAG
AATCGCAAAACCAGCAAGAAAAGAATGAACAAGAATTATTGGAATTAGATAAATGGGCAAGTTTGTGGAA
TTGGTTTAACATAACAAATTGGCTGTGGTATATAAAATTATTCATAATGATAGTAGGAGGCTTGGTAGGT
TTAAGAATAGTTTTTGCTGTACTTTCTATAGTGAATAGAGTTAGGCAGGGATATTCACCATTATCGTTTC
AGACCCACCTCCCAACCCCGAGGGGACCCATGCATTGCATCTCAATTAGTCAGCAACCAGGTGTGGAAAG
TCCCCAGGCTCCCCAGCAGGCAGAAGTATGCAAAGCATGCGTCTCAATTAGTCAGCAACCATAGTCCCGC
CCCTAACTCCGCCCATCCCGCCCCTAACTCCGCCCAGTTCCGCCCATTCTCCGCCCCATGGCTGACTAAT
TTTTTTTATTTATGCAGAGGCCGAGGCCGCCTCGGCCTCTGAGCTATTCCAGAAGTAGTGAGGAGGCTTT
TTTGGAGGCCTAGGCTTTTGCAAAAAGCTTTCTAGAGGTACCACCGGAGCTTACCATGACCGAGTACAAG
CCCACGGTGCGCCTCGCCACCCGCGACGACGTCCCCAGGGCCGTACGCACCCTCGCCGCCGCGTTCGCCG
ACTACCCCGCCACGCGCCACACCGTCGATCCGGACCGCCACATCGAGCGGGTCACCGAGCTGCAAGAACT
CTTCCTCACGCGCGTCGGGCTCGACATCGGCAAGGTGTGGGTCGCGGACGACGGCGCCGCCGTGGCGGTC
TGGACCACGCCGGAGAGCGTCGAAGCGGGGGCGGTGTTCGCCGAGATCGGCCCGCGCATGGCCGAGTTGA
GCGGTTCCCGGCTGGCCGCGCAGCAACAGATGGAAGGCCTCCTGGCGCCGCACCGGCCCAAGGAGCCCGC
GTGGTTCCTGGCCACCGTCGGCGTCTCGCCCGACCACCAGGGCAAGGGTCTGGGCAGCGCCGTCGTGCTC
CCCGGAGTGGAGGCGGCCGAGCGCGCCGGGGTGCCCGCCTTCCTGGAGACCTCCGCGCCCCGCAACCTCC
CCTTCTACGAGCGGCTCGGCTTCACCGTCACCGCCGACGTCGAGGTGCCCGAAGGACCGCGCACCTGGTG
CATGACCCGCAAGCCCGGTGCCAGTTAACGAATTCTAGATCTTGAGACAAATGGCAGTATTCATCCACAA
TTTTAAAAGAAAAGGGGGGATTGGGGGGTACAGTGCAGGGGAAAGAATAGTAGACATAATAGCAACAGAC
ATACAAACTAAAGAATTACAAAAACAAATTACAAAAATTCAAAATTTTCGGGTTTATTACAGGGACAGCA
GAGATCCACTTTGGCGCCGGCTCGAGGCCTGCAGGTGCAAAGATGGATAAAGTTTTAAACAGAGAGGAAT
CTTTGCAGCTAATGGACCTTCTAGGTCTTGAAAGGAGTGGGAATTGGCTCCGGTGCCCGTCAGTGGGCAG
AGCGCACATCGCCCACAGTCCCCGAGAAGTTGGGGGGAGGGGTCGGCAATTGAACCGGTGCCTAGAGAAG
GTGGCGCGGGGTAAACTGGGAAAGTGATGTCGTGTACTGGCTCCGCCTTTTTCCCGAGGGTGGGGGAGAA
CCGTATATAAGTGCAGTAGTCGCCGTGAACGTTCTTTTTCGCAACGGGTTTGCCGCCAGAACACAGGTAA
GTGCCGTGTGTGGTTCCCGCGGGCCTGGCCTCTTTACGGGTTATGGCCCTTGCGTGCCTTGAATTACTTC
CACCTGGCTGCAGTACGTGATTCTTGATCCCGAGCTTCGGGTTGGAAGTGGGTGGGAGAGTTCGAGGCCT
TGCGCTTAAGGAGCCCCTTCGCCTCGTGCTTGAGTTGAGGCCTGGCCTGGGCGCTGGGGCCGCCGCGTGC
GAATCTGGTGGCACCTTCGCGCCTGTCTCGCTGCTTTCGATAAGTCTCTAGCCATTTAAAATTTTTGATG
ACCTGCTGCGACGCTTTTTTTCTGGCAAGATAGTCTTGTAAATGCGGGCCAAGATCTGCACACTGGTATT
TCGGTTTTTGGGGCCGCGGGCGGCGACGGGGCCCGTGCGTCCCAGCGCACATGTTCGGCGAGGCGGGGCC
TGCGAGCGCGGCCACCGAGAATCGGACGGGGGTAGTCTCAAGCTGGCCGGCCTGCTCTGGTGCCTGGCCT
CGCGCCGCCGTGTATCGCCCCGCCCTGGGCGGCAAGGCTGGCCCGGTCGGCACCAGTTGCGTGAGCGGAA
AGATGGCCGCTTCCCGGCCCTGCTGCAGGGAGCTCAAAATGGAGGACGCGGCGCTCGGGAGAGCGGGCGG
GTGAGTCACCCACACAAAGGAAAAGGGCCTTTCCGTCCTCAGCCGTCGCTTCATGTGACTCCACGGAGTA
CCGGGCGCCGTCCAGGCACCTCGATTAGTTCTCGAGCTTTTGGAGTACGTCGTCTTTAGGTTGGGGGGAG
GGGTTTTATGCGATGGAGTTTCCCCACACTGAGTGGGTGGAGACTGAAGTTAGGCCAGCTTGGCACTTGA
TGTAATTCTCCTTGGAATTTGCCCTTTTTGAGTTTGGATCTTGGTTCATTCTCAAGCCTCAGACAGTGGT
TCAAAGTTTTTTTCTTCCATTTCAGGTGTCGTGAGGCTAGCACCGCCACCATGACGACTTCGCTGCTCCT
GCATCCACGCTGGCCGGAGAGCCTTATGTACGTCTATGAGGACAGCGCGGCGGAGAGCGGCATCGGCGGC
GGCGGCGGAGGAGGAGGCGGCGGCACGGGCGGAGCGGGGGGTGGCTGCAGCGGAGCGAGCCCCGGCAAAG
CCCCGAGCATGGATGGTCTGGGCAGCAGCTGCCCGGCCAGCCACTGCCGCGACCTGCTTCCGCACCCCGT
GCTGGGCCGCCCGCCGGCTCCCCTGGGCGCCCCTCAGGGCGCCGTCTATACGGACATCCCGGCCCCGGAG
GCGGCGCGCCAGTGTGCCCCGCCGCCCGCACCCCCCACCTCGTCCAGCGCCACCCTGGGCTACGGCTACC
CCTTCGGGGGCAGCTACTACGGCTGCCGCCTGTCGCACAACGTGAACCTGCAGCAGAAGCCTTGCGCCTA
CCACCCGGGCGATAAATACCCGGAGCCGTCGGGCGCCCTGCCCGGTGACGACCTGTCCTCTAGGGCCAAG
GAGTTCGCCTTCTACCCCAGCTTCGCCAGCTCCTACCAGGCGATGCCCGGCTACCTGGACGTGTCGGTGG
TGCCCGGGATCAGCGGGCACCCGGAGCCGCGTCACGACGCCCTCATCCCCGTCGAAGGCTACCAGCACTG
GGCTCTCTCCAATGGCTGGGACAGTCAGGTGTACTGCTCCAAGGAGCAGTCGCAGTCCGCCCACCTCTGG
AAGTCTCCCTTCCCAGACGTGGTTCCCCTGCAGCCCGAGGTGAGCAGCTACCGGCGCGGGCGCAAGAAAC
GCGTGCCCTACACTAAGGTGCAGCTGAAGGAGCTAGAGAAGGAATACGCGGCTAGCAAGTTCATCACCAA
AGAGAAGCGCCGGCGCATCTCCGCCACCACGAACCTCTCTGAGCGCCAGGTAACCATCTGGTTCCAGAAC
CGGCGGGTCAAAGAGAAGAAGGTGGTCAGCAAATCGAAAGCGCCTCATCTCCACTCCACCTAGTAATGAA
CTAGTCCGTAACTTGAAAGTATTTCGATTTCTTGGCTTTATATATCTTGTGGAAAGGACGAACTCAGGAG
TGGTGCGAGATGAGAACGCGTTAAGTCGACAATCAACCTCTGGATTACAAAATTTGTGAAAGATTGACTG
GTATTCTTAACTATGTTGCTCCTTTTACGCTATGTGGATACGCTGCTTTAATGCCTTTGTATCATGCTAT
TGCTTCCCGTATGGCTTTCATTTTCTCCTCCTTGTATAAATCCTGGTTGCTGTCTCTTTATGAGGAGTTG
TGGCCCGTTGTCAGGCAACGTGGCGTGGTGTGCACTGTGTTTGCTGACGCAACCCCCACTGGTTGGGGCA
TTGCCACCACCTGTCAGCTCCTTTCCGGGACTTTCGCTTTCCCCCTCCCTATTGCCACGGCGGAACTCAT
CGCCGCCTGCCTTGCCCGCTGCTGGACAGGGGCTCGGCTGTTGGGCACTGACAATTCCGTGGTGTTGTCG
GGGAAATCATCGTCCTTTCCTTGGCTGCTCGCCTGTGTTGCCACCTGGATTCTGCGCGGGACGTCCTTCT
GCTACGTCCCTTCGGCCCTCAATCCAGCGGACCTTCCTTCCCGCGGCCTGCTGCCGGCTCTGCGGCCTCT
TCCGCGTCTTCGCCTTCGCCCTCAGACGAGTCGGATCTCCCTTTGGGCCGCCTCCCCGCGTCGACTTTAA
GACCAATGACTTACAAGGCAGCTGTAGATCTTAGCCACTTTTTAAAAGAAAAGGGGGGACTGGAAGGGCT
AATTCACTCCCAACGAAGACAAGATCTGCTTTTTGCTTGTACTGGGTCTCTCTGGTTAGACCAGATCTGA
GCCTGGGAGCTCTCTGGCTAACTAGGGAACCCACTGCTTAAGCCTCAATAAAGCTTGCCTTGAGTGCTTC
AAGTAGTGTGTGCCCGTCTGTTGTGTGACTCTGGTAACTAGAGATCCCTCAGACCCTTTTAGTCAGTGTG
GAAAATCTCTAGCAGTACGTATAGTAGTTCATGTCATCTTATTATTCAGTATTTATAACTTGCAAAGAAA
TGAATATCAGAGAGTGAGAGGAACTTGTTTATTGCAGCTTATAATGGTTACAAATAAAGCAATAGCATCA
CAAATTTCACAAATAAAGCATTTTTTTCACTGCATTCTAGTTGTGGTTTGTCCAAACTCATCAATGTATC
TTATCATGTCTGGCTCTAGCTATCCCGCCCCTAACTCCGCCCATCCCGCCCCTAACTCCGCCCAGTTCCG
CCCATTCTCCGCCCCATGGCTGACTAATTTTTTTTATTTATGCAGAGGCCGAGGCCGCCTCGGCCTCTGA
GCTATTCCAGAAGTAGTGAGGAGGCTTTTTTGGAGGCCTAGGGACGTACCCAATTCGCCCTATAGTGAGT
CGTATTACGCGCGCTCACTGGCCGTCGTTTTACAACGTCGTGACTGGGAAAACCCTGGCGTTACCCAACT
TAATCGCCTTGCAGCACATCCCCCTTTCGCCAGCTGGCGTAATAGCGAAGAGGCCCGCACCGATCGCCCT
TCCCAACAGTTGCGCAGCCTGAATGGCGAATGGG
[124 nt withheld, positions 6685-6808]
C
[91 nt withheld, positions 6810-6900]
A
[49 nt withheld, positions 6902-6950]
CCTTTGACGTTGGAGTCCACGTTCTTT
[37 nt withheld, positions 6978-7014]
ACCCTATCTCGGTCTATTCTTTTGATTTATAAGGGATTTTGCCGATTTCGGCCTATTGGTTAAAAAATGA
GCTGATTTAACAAAAATTTAACGCGAATTTTAACAAAATATTAACGCTTACAATTTAGGTGGCACTTTTC
GGGGAAATGTGCGCGGAACCCCTATTTGTTTATTTTTCTAAATACATTCAAATATGTATCCGCTCATGAG
ACAATAACCCTGATAAATGCTTCAATAATATTGAAAAAGGAAGAGTATGAGTATTCAACATTTCCGTGTC
GCCCTTATTCCCTTTTTTGCGGCATTTTGCCTTCCTGTTTTTGCTCACCCAGAAACGCTGGTGAAAGTAA
AAGATGCTGAAGATCAGTTGGGTGCACGAGTGGGTTACATCGAACTGGATCTCAACAGCGGTAAGATCCT
TGAGAGTTTTCGCCCCGAAGAACGTTTTCCAATGATGAGCACTTTTAAAGTTCTGCTATGTGGCGCGGTA
TTATCCCGTATTGACGCCGGGCAAGAGCAACTCGGTCGCCGCATACACTATTCTCAGAATGACTTGGTTG
AGTACTCACCAGTCACAGAAAAGCATCTTACGGATGGCATGACAGTAAGAGAATTATGCAGTGCTGCCAT
AACCATGAGTGATAACACTGCGGCCAACTTACTTCTGACAACGATCGGAGGACCGAAGGAGCTAACCGCT
TTTTTGCACAACATGGGGGATCATGTAACTCGCCTTGATCGTTGGGAACCGGAGCTGAATGAAGCCATAC
CAAACGACGAGCGTGACACCACGATGCCTGTAGCAATGGCAACAACGTTGCGCAAACTATTAACTGGCGA
ACTACTTACTCTAGCTTCCCGGCAACAATTAATAGACTGGATGGAGGCGGATAAAGTTGCAGGACCACTT
CTGCGCTCGGCCCTTCCGGCTGGCTGGTTTATTGCTGATAAATCTGGAGCCGGTGAGCGTGGGTCTCGCG
GTATCATTGCAGCACTGGGGCCAGATGGTAAGCCCTCCCGTATCGTAGTTATCTACACGACGGGGAGTCA
GGCAACTATGGATGAACGAAATAGACAGATCGCTGAGATAGGTGCCTCACTGATTAAGCATTGGTAACTG
TCAGACCAAGTTTACTCATATATACTTTAGATTGATTTAAAACTTCATTTTTAATTTAAAAGGATCTAGG
TGAAGATCCTTTTTGATAATCTCATGACCAAAATCCCTTAACGTGAGTTTTCGTTCCACTGAGCGTCAGA
CCCCGTAGAAAAGATCAAAGGATCTTCTTGAGATCCTTTTTTTCTGCGCGTAATCTGCTGCTTGCAAACA
AAAAAACCACCGCTACCAGCGGTGGTTTGTTTGCCGGATCAAGAGCTACCAACTCTTTTTCCGAAGGTAA
CTGGCTTCAGCAGAGCGCAGATACCAAATACTGTTCTTCTAGTGTAGCCGTAGTTAGGCCACCACTTCAA
GAACTCTGTAGCACCGCCTACATACCTCGCTCTGCTAATCCTGTTACCAGTGGCTGCTGCCAGTGGCGAT
AAGTCGTGTCTTACCGGGTTGGACTCAAGACGATAGTTACCGGATAAGGCGCAGCGGTCGGGCTGAACGG
GGGGTTCGTGCACACAGCCCAGCTTGGAGCGAACGACCTACACCGAACTGAGATACCTACAGCGTGAGCT
ATGAGAAAGCGCCACGCTTCCCGAAGGGAGAAAGGCGGACAGGTATCCGGTAAGCGGCAGGGTCGGAACA
GGAGAGCGCACGAGGGAGCTTCCAGGGGGAAACGCCTGGTATCTTTATAGTCCTGTCGGGTTTCGCCACC
TCTGACTTGAGCGTCGATTTTTGTGATGCTCGTCAGGGGGGCGGAGCCTATGGAAAAACGCCAGCAACGC
GGCCTTTTTACGGTTCCTGGCCTTTTGCTGGCCTTTTGCTCACATGTTCTTTCCTGCGTTATCCCCTGAT
TCTGTGGATAACCGTATTACCGCCTTTGAGTGAGCTGATACCGCTCGCCGCAGCCGAACGACCGAGCGCA
GCGAGTCAGTGAGCGAGGAAGCGGAAGAGCGCCCAATACGCAAACCGCCTCTCCCCGCGCGTTGGCCGAT
TCATTAATGCAGCTGGCACGACAGGTTTCCCGACTGGAAAGCGGGCAGTGAGCGCAACGCAATTAATGTG
AGTTAGCTCACTCATTAGGCACCCCAGGCTTTACACTTTATGCTTCCGGCTCGTATGTTGTGTGGAATTG
TGAGCGGATAACAATTTCACACAGGAAACAGCTATGACCATGATTACGCCAAGCGCGCAATTAACCCTCA
CTAAAGGGAACAAAAGCTGGAGCTGCAAGCTTAA
