>Addgene plasmid #141856 | TFORF1636 | depositor partial sequence | sequence record 277705 | Insert
ACCGCCACCATGACGACTTCGCTGCTCCTGCATCCACGCTGGCCGGAGAGCCTTATGTACGTCTATGAGG
ACAGCGCGGCGGAGAGCGGCATCGGCGGCGGCGGCGGAGGAGGAGGCGGCGGCACGGGCGGAGCGGGGGG
TGGCTGCAGCGGAGCGAGCCCCGGCAAAGCCCCGAGCATGGATGGTCTGGGCAGCAGCTGCCCGGCCAGC
CACTGCCGCGACCTGCTTCCGCACCCCGTGCTGGGCCGCCCGCCGGCTCCCCTGGGCGCCCCTCAGGGCG
CCGTCTATACGGACATCCCGGCCCCGGAGGCGGCGCGCCAGTGTGCCCCGCCGCCCGCACCCCCCACCTC
GTCCAGCGCCACCCTGGGCTACGGCTACCCCTTCGGGGGCAGCTACTACGGCTGCCGCCTGTCGCACAAC
GTGAACCTGCAGCAGAAGCCTTGCGCCTACCACCCGGGCGATAAATACCCGGAGCCGTCGGGCGCCCTGC
CCGGTGACGACCTGTCCTCTAGGGCCAAGGAGTTCGCCTTCTACCCCAGCTTCGCCAGCTCCTACCAGGC
GATGCCCGGCTACCTGGACGTGTCGGTGGTGCCCGGGATCAGCGGGCACCCGGAGCCGCGTCACGACGCC
CTCATCCCCGTCGAAGGCTACCAGCACTGGGCTCTCTCCAATGGCTGGGACAGTCAGGTGTACTGCTCCA
AGGAGCAGTCGCAGTCCGCCCACCTCTGGAAGTCTCCCTTCCCAGACGTGGTTCCCCTGCAGCCCGAGGT
GAGCAGCTACCGGCGCGGGCGCAAGAAACGCGTGCCCTACACTAAGGTGCAGCTGAAGGAGCTAGAGAAG
GAATACGCGGCTAGCAAGTTCATCACCAAAGAGAAGCGCCGGCGCATCTCCGCCACCACGAACCTCTCTG
AGCGCCAGGTAACCATCTGGTTCCAGAACCGGCGGGTCAAAGAGAAGAAGGTGGTCAGCAAATCGAAAGC
GCCTCATCTCCACTCCACCTAGTAATGAACTAGTCCGTAACTTGAAAGTATTTCGATTTCTTGGCTTTAT
ATATCTTGTGGAAAGGACGAACTCAGGAGTGGTGCGAGATGAGA
