>Addgene plasmid #141856 | TFORF1636 | depositor partial sequence | sequence record 277706 | Barcode
ACTCAGGAGTGGTGCGAGATGAGA
